Addgene plasmid #70778: pFOSGE_COF1F01
Purpose: Gateway entry clone
Depositing lab: Alexander Stark. Depositing organization: Research Institute of Molecular Pathology (IMP). Publication: Transcriptional regulators form diverse groups with context-dependent regulatory functions. Stampfel G, Kazmar T, Frank O, Wienerroither S, Reiter F, Stark A. Nature. 2015 Nov 9. doi: 10.1038/nature15545. PubMed 26550828.
Backbone
  Vector backbone: pDONR221
  Backbone manufacturer: Invitrogen
  Backbone size w/o insert (bp): 4762
  Vector type: Gateway entry vector
Growth in bacteria
  Bacterial resistance: Kanamycin, 50 μg/mL
  Growth temperature: 37°C
  Growth strain: DH5alpha
  Copy number: High Copy
Gene/Insert
  Gene/Insert name: RpI12 (alt names: FBgn0038903; CG13418, FBtr0084166)
  Species: D. melanogaster (fly)
  Insert size (bp): 360
  Cloning method: Gateway Cloning
  Sequencing primers: 5′ M13-F20; 3′ M13R
Terms and licenses: Academic/Nonprofit Terms; Industry Terms: Not Available to Industry
How to cite: pFOSGE_COF1F01 was a gift from Alexander Stark (Addgene plasmid # 70778 ; http://n2t.net/addgene:70778 ; RRID:Addgene_70778)
