[The description below was written by a language model from this plasmid's Addgene catalogue record.]
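Description:
pFOSGE_COF1F01 is a Gateway entry clone built on the commercial pDONR221 donor vector, carrying a Drosophila melanogaster open reading frame for RpI12 (also annotated as CG13418). The insert is small, about 360 bp, and was introduced by Gateway cloning, which for a pDONR-type backbone normally means a BP recombination that replaces the donor vector's counter-selectable cassette with the gene of interest and leaves it flanked by attL sites. The plasmid is maintained at high copy in standard E. coli cloning strains and is selected with kanamycin. M13 forward and reverse priming sites on either side of the insert are used for sequence verification.

As an entry clone, the construct has no stated promoter driving the insert, and the record lists no tags, reporters or other regulatory elements; it is a shuttle intermediate rather than an expression plasmid. Its role is to serve as a source of the RpI12 coding sequence that can be moved by LR recombination into any compatible Gateway destination vector, where promoter, fusion partners and host-specific elements are supplied. The naming scheme and the associated publication on transcriptional regulators and their context-dependent functions suggest that it belongs to a larger collection of fly factor ORFs, but the record does not state which destination vectors or assays were used for this particular clone. Whether the ORF retains its stop codon is also not stated. No feature table was provided, so the arrangement of elements described here follows from the catalogue fields and the general design of pDONR221.
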