>Addgene plasmid #70778 | pFOSGE_COF1F01 | depositor partial sequence | sequence record 126720 | insert
ATGGATATTTTTTCCAATTGTCCGGGCTTTTGCCCCTCCTGCGGCTCCATTCTGCCCGAGCTTCAAGTCA
AGGGCAATGTGATTTGCTACAACTGCAAGAAGGAGTTTCAGCCAGATGTTTACAGCGGCGAGAAGTCCGA
GTTTACCATACACTTCAACACCTACGATCCCAGCAAGGTGTTCAACAGGACGAAAAGGGAGTCGGAATCG
GACGCGGATGGCCCCGTTGTGGAGAGGAAGTGTCCCAAGTGCAACCACGACAAGATGTCCTATGCCACCC
TGCAGCTTCGATCGGCGGACGAAGGCCAGACGGTGTTCTTTACCTGCCTTAAGTGCAAATTCAAAGAATC
CGAAAACTCT
