>Addgene plasmid #70778 | pFOSGE_COF1F01 | addgene partial sequence | sequence record 130831 | M13-F20 5'-TGTAAAACGACGGCCAGT-3'
ATTTTATTTTGACTGATAGTGACCTGTTCGTTGCAACAAATTGATGAGCAATGCTTTTTTATAATGCCAA
CTTTGTACAAAAAAGCAGGCTTCATGGATATTTTTTCCAATTGTCCGGGCTTTTGCCCCTCCTGCGGCTC
CATTCTGCCCGAGCTTCAAGTCAAGGGCAATGTGATTTGCTACAACTGCAAGAAGGAGTTTCAGCCAGAT
GTTTACAGCGGCGAGAAGTCCGAGTTTACCATACACTTCAACACCTACGATCCCAGCAAGGTGTTCAACA
GGACGAAAAGGGAGTCGGAATCGGACGCGGATGGCCCCGTTGTGGAGAGGAAGTGTCCCAAGTGCAACCA
CGACAAGATGTCCTATGCCACCCTGCAGCTTCGATCGGCGGACGAAGGCCAGACGGTGTTCTTTACCTGC
CTTAAGTGCAAATTCAAAGAATCCGAAAACTCTGACCCAGCTTTCTTGTACAAAGTTGGCATTATAAGAA
AGCATTGCTTATCAATTTGTTGCAACGAACAGGTCACTATCAGTCAAAATAAAATCATTATTTGCCATCC
