>Addgene plasmid #70778 | pFOSGE_COF1F01 | addgene partial sequence | sequence record 130832 | M13-Rev 5'-CAGGAAACAGCTATGACC-3'
TAATGATTTTATTTTGACTGATAGTGACCTGTTCGTTGCAACAAATTGATAAGCAATGCTTTCTTATAAT
GCCAACTTTGTACAAGAAAGCTGGGTCAGAGTTTTCGGATTCTTTGAATTTGCACTTAAGGCAGGTAAAG
AACACCGTCTGGCCTTCGTCCGCCGATCGAAGCTGCAGGGTGGCATAGGACATCTTGTCGTGGTTGCACT
TGGGACACTTCCTCTCCACAACGGGGCCATCCGCGTCCGATTCCGACTCCCTTTTCGTCCTGTTGAACAC
CTTGCTGGGATCGTAGGTGTTGAAGTGTATGGTAAACTCGGACTTCTCGCCGCTGTAAACATCTGGCTGA
AACTCCTTCTTGCAGTTGTAGCAAATCACATTGCCCTTGACTTGAAGCTCGGGCAGAATGGAGCCGCAGG
AGGGGCAAAAGCCCGGACAATTGGAAAAAATATCCATGAAGCCTGCTTTTTTGTACAAAGTTGGCATTAT
AAAAAAGCATTGCTCATCAATTTGTTGCAACGAACAGGTCACTATCAGTCAAAATAAAATCATTATTTGG
G
